>Addgene plasmid | pBbA5c-MevT(CO)-T1-MBIS(CO, ispA) Sequencing Result | analyzer sequence | sequence record 473945
TTTACACTTTATGCTTCCGGCTCGTATAATGTGTGGAATTGTGAGCGGATAACAATTTCAGAATTCAAAA
GATCTAAAGGAGGCCATCCTGGCCATGAAGAACTGTGTGATTGTTTCTGCGGTCCGCACGGCGATCGGCA
GCTTTAACGGCTCTTTAGCGAGCACCTCTGCAATCGATCTGGGTGCGACGGTCATTAAGGCCGCCATTGA
ACGCGCCAAAATCGACAGCCAGCACGTTGATGAGGTGATCATGGGCAATGTGTTACAAGCCGGCCTGGGT
CAAAACCCAGCGCGTCAAGCACTGTTAAAATCTGGTCTGGCCGAGACCGTGTGTGGCTTCACCGTCAATA
AGGTTTGCGGCTCTGGCCTGAAGAGCGTGGCCCTGGCAGCACAAGCGATTCAAGCCGGTCAGGCACAAAG
CATCGTTGCGGGTGGCATGGAGAACATGTCTCTGGCGCCGTACTTATTAGATGCCAAAGCCCGCAGCGGT
TATCGCCTGGGCGATGGTCAGGTGTACGACGTCATCTTACGCGATGGCTTAATGTGCGCGACCCACGGTT
ACCACATGGGTATTACGGCCGAAAACGTGGCGAAAGAATACGGCATTACGCGCGAGATGCAGGATGAATT
AGCACTGCACTCTCAGCGCAAAGCAGCAGCCGCGATCGAGTCTGGTGCGTTTACGGCGGAAATCGTGCCA
GTTAACGTGGTCACGCGCAAGAAGACGTTCGTTTTCAGCCAGGACGAGTTCCCGAAGGCAAACAGCACCG
CGGAGGCCTTAGGTGCCTTACGCCCAGCCTTTGACAAAGCGGGCACGGTCACCGCCGGTAATGCGAGCGG
CATCAATGATGGTGCAGCGGCACTGGTCATCATGGAAGAGAGCGCCGCATTAGCAGCGGGTCTGACCCCA
TTAGCGCGCATTAAATCTTATGCCAGCGGCGGCGTCCCACCAGCCCTGATGGGCATGGGTCCGGTCCCAG
CCACGCAAAAAGCCCTGCAATTAGCGGGCCTGCAACTGGCCGACATTGATCTGATCGAGGCGAACGAGGC
GTTTGCAGCGCAGTTCCTGGCGGTGGGTAAGAATCTGGGCTTCGACAGCGAGAAAGTCAATGTGAACGGT
GGCGCGATTGCGTTAGGCCATCCGATTGGTGCAAGCGGCGCACGCATCTTAGTGACGTTACTGCACGCCA
TGCAGGCACGCGACAAGACCTTAGGCCTGGCGACCTTATGTATTGGTGGCGGTCAAGGTATCGCCATGGT
GATCGAACGCCTGAACTGATGAGGATCTAGGAGGAAAGCAAAATGAAACTGAGCACCAAGCTGTGCTGGT
GTGGCATCAAGGGTCGCCTGCGCCCACAAAAGCAGCAACAGCTGCACAACACGAACCTGCAAATGACCGA
GCTGAAAAAGCAGAAGACGGCCGAGCAAAAGACCCGCCCGCAGAACGTTGGCATCAAGGGCATCCAGATT
TATATCCCGACGCAGTGTGTCAACCAATCTGAGCTGGAGAAATTCGATGGCGTCAGCCAGGGTAAGTACA
CCATCGGCCTGGGCCAGACCAACATGAGCTTCGTGAACGACCGTGAGGACATCTATTCTATGAGCCTGAC
GGTGCTGTCTAAGCTGATCAAGAGCTACAACATCGACACGAATAAGATCGGTCGTCTGGAGGTGGGTACG
GAGACGCTGATTGACAAGAGCAAAAGCGTGAAGTCTGTCTTAATGCAGCTGTTCGGCGAGAACACGGATG
TCGAGGGTATCGACACCCTGAACGCGTGTTACGGCGGCACCAACGCACTGTTCAATAGCCTGAACTGGAT
TGAGAGCAACGCCTGGGATGGCCGCGATGCGATCGTCGTGTGCGGCGATATCGCCATCTATGACAAGGGT
GCGGCACGTCCGACCGGCGGTGCAGGCACCGTTGCGATGTGGATTGGCCCGGACGCACCAATTGTCTTCG
ATTCTGTCCGCGCGTCTTACATGGAGCACGCCTACGACTTTTACAAGCCGGACTTCACGAGCGAATACCC
GTACGTGGACGGCCACTTCTCTCTGACCTGCTATGTGAAGGCGCTGGACCAGGTTTATAAGTCTTATAGC
AAAAAGGCGATTTCTAAGGGCCTGGTCAGCGACCCGGCAGGCAGCGACGCCCTGAACGTGCTGAAGTATT
TCGACTACAACGTGTTCCATGTCCCGACCTGCAAATTAGTGACCAAATCTTATGGCCGCCTGTTATATAA
TGATTTCCGTGCCAACCCGCAGCTGTTCCCGGAGGTTGACGCCGAGCTGGCGACGCGTGATTACGACGAG
AGCCTGACCGACAAGAACATCGAGAAGACCTTCGTCAACGTCGCGAAGCCGTTCCACAAAGAGCGTGTGG
CCCAAAGCCTGATCGTCCCGACCAACACGGGCAACATGTATACCGCGTCTGTCTACGCGGCATTCGCGAG
CCTGCTGAATTACGTCGGTTCTGACGACCTGCAGGGCAAGCGCGTTGGCCTGTTCAGCTACGGTAGCGGC
TTAGCGGCCAGCCTGTATAGCTGCAAAATTGTCGGCGACGTCCAGCACATCATCAAGGAGCTGGACATCA
CCAACAAGCTGGCGAAGCGCATCACCGAGACGCCGAAAGATTACGAGGCAGCGATCGAGTTACGCGAGAA
TGCGCATCTGAAGAAGAACTTCAAGCCGCAAGGTAGCATCGAGCACCTGCAGAGCGGCGTCTACTACCTG
ACGAACATTGACGACAAGTTCCGCCGTTCTTATGACGTCAAAAAGTAACTAGTAGGAGGAAAACATCATG
GTGCTGACGAACAAAACCGTCATTAGCGGCAGCAAGGTGAAGTCTCTGAGCAGCGCCCAAAGCTCTAGCA
GCGGCCCGTCTAGCAGCAGCGAGGAGGACGACAGCCGTGACATTGAGTCTCTGGACAAGAAGATCCGCCC
GCTGGAGGAGTTAGAGGCCCTGCTGAGCAGCGGCAACACCAAGCAGCTGAAGAACAAGGAAGTTGCAGCG
CTGGTGATCCACGGTAAGCTGCCACTGTATGCGCTGGAAAAGAAACTGGGCGATACGACGCGTGCGGTCG
CGGTGCGTCGCAAAGCCTTAAGCATCTTAGCGGAGGCCCCGGTGTTAGCCAGCGACCGCCTGCCGTACAA
GAACTACGACTACGACCGCGTGTTTGGCGCGTGCTGCGAGAATGTCATTGGCTACATGCCGTTACCGGTT
GGTGTGATCGGCCCGCTGGTCATTGATGGCACGAGCTATCACATTCCAATGGCGACCACGGAAGGTTGCT
TAGTCGCCAGCGCCATGCGTGGCTGTAAGGCGATTAACGCCGGCGGTGGCGCGACGACCGTGTTAACCAA
GGATGGTATGACGCGCGGTCCGGTCGTCCGCTTCCCAACGCTGAAGCGCAGCGGCGCGTGTAAGATTTGG
CTGGATTCTGAGGAGGGCCAAAACGCGATCAAGAAAGCCTTCAACTCTACGAGCCGTTTCGCGCGTTTAC
AGCATATCCAGACCTGCCTGGCCGGCGACCTGCTGTTCATGCGCTTCCGCACCACCACGGGCGATGCGAT
GGGCATGAACATGATCAGCAAGGGCGTCGAATATAGCCTGAAACAAATGGTGGAAGAATATGGCTGGGAG
GACATGGAGGTTGTCTCTGTGAGCGGCAACTATTGCACCGACAAGAAGCCGGCAGCCATTAACTGGATTG
AGGGTCGCGGCAAAAGCGTCGTGGCAGAAGCGACCATCCCAGGCGACGTGGTCCGTAAGGTTCTGAAGAG
CGACGTCAGCGCCCTGGTTGAGTTAAATATCGCGAAAAACCTGGTCGGCAGCGCGATGGCGGGCAGCGTG
GGTGGCTTTAACGCACATGCAGCGAATCTGGTTACGGCGGTTTTCTTAGCCTTAGGTCAGGACCCAGCCC
AAAATGTCGAGAGCAGCAACTGCATTACCTTAATGAAAGAGGTTGACGGTGACCTGCGCATCAGCGTTTC
TATGCCGTCTATCGAGGTCGGCACGATCGGCGGCGGCACCGTTTTAGAACCGCAAGGTGCGATGCTGGAT
CTGCTGGGCGTGCGCGGCCCACATGCAACGGCCCCAGGCACCAATGCCCGCCAACTGGCCCGTATCGTGG
CCTGCGCGGTTCTGGCGGGTGAGCTGAGCCTGTGCGCCGCATTAGCCGCGGGCCATTTAGTTCAATCTCA
CATGACCCACAACCGCAAGCCGGCAGAACCAACCAAGCCAAATAACCTGGACGCAACCGACATTAACCGT
CTGAAGGATGGCAGCGTCACGTGCATTAAAAGCTGATGAGGATCTTTTTAAGGATCTCCAGGCATCAAAT
AAAACGAAAGGCTCAGTCGAAAGACTGGGCCTTTCGTTTTATCTGTTGTTTGTCGGTGAACGCTCTCTAC
TAGAGTCACACTGGCTCACCTTCGGGTGGGCCTTTCTGCGTTTATACCTAGGGATATATTCCGCTTCCTC
GCTCACTGACTCGCTACGCTCGGTCGTTCGACTGCGGCGAGCGGAAATGGCTTACGAACGGGGCGGAGAT
TTCCTGGAAGATGCCAGGAAGATACTTAACAGGGAAGTGAGAGGGCCGCGGCAAAGCCGTTTTTCCATAG
GCTCCGCCCCCCTGACAAGCATCACGAAATCTGACGCTCAAATCAGTGGTGGCGAAACCCGACAGGACTA
TAAAGATACCAGGCGTTTCCCCCTGGCGGCTCCCTCGTGCGCTCTCCTGTTCCTGCCTTTCGGTTTACCG
GTGTCATTCCGCTGTTATGGCCGCGTTTGTCTCATTCCACGCCTGACACTCAGTTCCGGGTAGGCAGTTC
GCTCCAAGCTGGACTGTATGCACGAACCCCCCGTTCAGTCCGACCGCTGCGCCTTATCCGGTAACTATCG
TCTTGAGTCCAACCCGGAAAGACATGCAAAAGCACCACTGGCAGCAGCCACTGGTAATTGATTTAGAGGA
GTTAGTCTTGAAGTCATGCGCCGGTTAAGGCTAAACTGAAAGGACAAGTTTTGGTGACTGCGCTCCTCCA
AGCCAGTTACCTCGGTTCAAAGAGTTGGTAGCTCAGAGAACCTTCGAAAAACCGCCCTGCAAGGCGGTTT
TTTCGTTTTCAGAGCAAGAGATTACGCGCAGACCAAAACGATCTCAAGAAGATCATCTTATTAATCAGAT
AAAATATTTCTAGATTTCAGTGCAATTTATCTCTTCAAATGTAGCACCTGAAGTCAGCCCCATACGATAT
AAGTTGTTACTAGTGCTTGGATTCTCACCAATAAAAAACGCCCGGCGGCAACCGAGCGTTCTGAACAAAT
CCAGATGGAGTTCTGAGGTCATTACTGGATCTATCAACAGGAGTCCAAGCGAGCTCGATATCAAATTACG
CCCCGCCCTGCCACTCATCGCAGTACTGTTGTAATTCATTAAGCATTCTGCCGACATGGAAGCCATCACA
AACGGCATGATGAACCTGAATCGCCAGCGGCATCAGCACCTTGTCGCCTTGCGTATAATATTTGCCCATG
GTGAAAACGGGGGCGAAGAAGTTGTCCATATTGGCCACGTTTAAATCAAAACTGGTGAAACTCACCCAGG
GATTGGCTGAGACGAAAAACATATTCTCAATAAACCCTTTAGGGAAATAGGCCAGGTTTTCACCGTAACA
CGCCACATCTTGCGAATATATGTGTAGAAACTGCCGGAAATCGTCGTGGTATTCACTCCAGAGCGATGAA
AACGTTTCAGTTTGCTCATGGAAAACGGTGTAACAAGGGTGAACACTATCCCATATCACCAGCTCACCGT
CTTTCATTGCCATACGAAATTCCGGATGAGCATTCATCAGGCGGGCAAGAATGTGAATAAAGGCCGGATA
AAACTTGTGCTTATTTTTCTTTACGGTCTTTAAAAAGGCCGTAATATCCAGCTGAACGGTCTGGTTATAG
GTACATTGAGCAACTGACTGAAATGCCTCAAAATGTTCTTTACGATGCCATTGGGATATATCAACGGTGG
TATATCCAGTGATTTTTTTCTCCATTTTAGCTTCCTTAGCTCCTGAAAATCTCGATAACTCAAAAAATAC
GCCCGGTAGTGATCTTATTTCATTATGGTGAAAGTTGGAACCTCTTACGTGCCGATCAACGTCTCATTTT
CGCCAGATATCGACGTCGGTGCCTAATGAGTGAGCTAACTTACATTAATTGCGTTGCGCTCACTGCCCGC
TTTCCAGTCGGGAAACCTGTCGTGCCAGCTGCATTAATGAATCGGCCAACGCGCGGGGAGAGGCGGTTTG
CGTATTGGGCGCCAGGGTGGTTTTTCTTTTCACCAGTGAGACGGGCAACAGCTGATTGCCCTTCACCGCC
TGGCCCTGAGAGAGTTGCAGCAAGCGGTCCACGCTGGTTTGCCCCAGCAGGCGAAAATCCTGTTTGATGG
TGGTTAACGGCGGGATATAACATGAGCTGTCTTCGGTATCGTCGTATCCCACTACCGAGATGTCCGCACC
AACGCGCAGCCCGGACTCGGTAATGGCGCGCATTGCGCCCAGCGCCATCTGATCGTTGGCAACCAGCATC
GCAGTGGGAACGATGCCCTCATTCAGCATTTGCATGGTTTGTTGAAAACCGGACATGGCACTCCAGTCGC
CTTCCCGTTCCGCTATCGGCTGAATTTGATTGCGAGTGAGATATTTATGCCAGCCAGCCAGACGCAGACG
CGCCGAGACAGAACTTAATGGGCCCGCTAACAGCGCGATTTGCTGGTGACCCAATGCGACCAGATGCTCC
ACGCCCAGTCGCGTACCGTCTTCATGGGAGAAAATAATACTGTTGATGGGTGTCTGGTCAGAGACATCAA
GAAATAACGCCGGAACATTAGTGCAGGCAGCTTCCACAGCAATGGCATCCTGGTCATCCAGCGGATAGTT
AATGATCAGCCCACTGACGCGTTGCGCGAGAAGATTGTGCACCGCCGCTTTACAGGCTTCGACGCCGCTT
CGTTCTACCATCGACACCACCACGCTGGCACCCAGTTGATCGGCGCGAGATTTAATCGCCGCGACAATTT
GCGACGGCGCGTGCAGGGCCAGACTGGAGGTGGCAACGCCAATCAGCAACGACTGTTTGCCCGCCAGTTG
TTGTGCCACGCGGTTGGGAATGTAATTCAGCTCCGCCATCGCCGCTTCCACTTTTTCCCGCGTTTTCGCA
GAAACGTGGCTGGCCTGGTTCACCACGCGGGAAACGGTCTGATAAGAGACACCGGCATACTCTGCGACAT
CGTATAACGTTACTGGTTTCACATTCACCACCCTGAATTGACTCTCTTCCGGGCGCTATCATGCCATACC
GCGAAAGGTTTTGCGCCATTCGATGGTGTCCGGGATCTCGACGCTCTCCCTTATGCGACTCCTGCATTAG
GAAGCAGCCCAGTAGTAGGTTGAGGCCGTTGAGCACCGCCGCCGCAAGGAATGGTGCATGCAAGGAGATG
GCGCCCAACAGTCCCCCGGCCACGGGGCCTGCCACCATACCCACGCCGAAACAAGCGCTCATGAGCCCGA
AGTGGCGAGCCCGATCTTCCCCATCGGTGATGTCGGCGATATAGGCGCCAGCAACCGCACCTGTGGCGCC
GGTGATGCCGGCCACGATGCGTCCGGCGTAGAGGATCGAGATCGTTTAGGCACCCCAGGC
Features (pLannotate 1.2.2; 16 found; start..end, strand, type, name):
      1..31      +  promoter       lac UV5 promoter: E. coli lac promoter with an "up" mutation
     39..55      +  protein_bind   lac operator: The lac repressor binds to the lac operator to inhibit transcription in E. coli. This inhibition can be relieved by adding lactose or isopropyl-β-D-thiogalactopyranoside (IPTG). lac repressor encoded by lacI
     95..1276    +  CDS            atoB: ATOB_ECOLI - Experimental evidence at protein level: Swiss-Prot protein existence level 1. From Escherichia coli (strain K12).
   1303..2775    +  CDS            ERG13: HMCS_YEAST - Also known as HMGS. Experimental evidence at protein level: Swiss-Prot protein existence level 1. This enzyme condenses acetyl-CoA with acetoacetyl-CoA to form HMG-CoA, which is the substrate for HMG-CoA reductase. From Saccharomyces cerevisiae (strain ATCC 204508 / S288c) (Baker's yeast).
   2801..4303    +  CDS            HMG1 (fragment): HMDH1_YEAST - Experimental evidence at protein level: Swiss-Prot protein existence level 1. One of 2 isozymes that catalyze the conversion of HMG-CoA to mevalonate. It is the rate-limiting enzyme of the sterol biosynthesis pathway. Involved in ergosterol biosynthesis. From Saccharomyces cerevisiae (strain ATCC 204508 / S288c) (Baker's yeast).
   4336..4407    +  terminator     rrnB T1 terminator: transcription terminator T1 from the E. coli rrnB gene
   4423..4450    +  terminator     T7Te terminator: phage T7 early transcription terminator
   4469..4524    -  rep_origin     RSF ori (fragment): Plasmids containing the RSF 1030 origin of replication can be propagated in E. coli cells that contain additional plasmids with compatible origins.
   4612..5157    -  rep_origin     p15A ori: Plasmids containing the medium-copy-number p15A origin of replication can be propagated in E. coli cells that contain a second plasmid with the ColE1 origin.
   5271..5365    -  terminator     lambda t0 terminator: transcription terminator from phage lambda
   5389..6045    -  CDS            cat: CAT_ECOLX - Experimental evidence at protein level: Swiss-Prot protein existence level 1. This enzyme is an effector of chloramphenicol resistance in bacteria. From Escherichia coli. This protein is used as a marker in many commonly used cloning vectors, such as pACYC184.
   6046..6148    -  promoter       cat promoter: promoter of the E. coli cat gene encoding chloramphenicol acetyltransferase
   6186..6207    -  protein_bind   CAP binding site: CAP binding activates transcription in the presence of cAMP. E. coli catabolite activator protein
   6220..7302    -  CDS            lacI: lac repressor; lacI; The lac repressor binds to the lac operator to inhibit transcription in E. coli. This inhibition can be relieved by adding lactose or isopropyl-β-D-thiogalactopyranoside (IPTG).
   7303..7380    -  promoter       lacI promoter: lacI
   7388..7667    -  CDS            TcR (fragment): tetracycline efflux protein; tet; confers resistance to tetracycline
